>Addgene plasmid #152636 | pGBW-m4134277 | addgene full sequence | sequence record 307259 | Addgene NGS Result
CACCATGGATCTGTTTATGCGTATATTCACCATCGGCACGGTTACATTGAAGCAAGGGGAAATTAAAGAC
GCAACTCCCAGTGACTTCGTACGGGCGACCGCTACAATTCCGATCCAGGCCAGCCTCCCTTTTGGATGGC
TTATCGTCGGCGTGGCCCTACTGGCTGTGTTTCAGTCGGCATCAAAGATAATCACTCTGAAAAAGCGATG
GCAGTTAGCCCTTAGCAAAGGTGTGCACTTCGTATGCAATTTGCTGCTCCTGTTCGTCACCGTTTATTCC
CATCTGCTCCTGGTGGCTGCCGGATTGGAGGCACCATTTTTATACCTATACGCCCTCGTGTATTTTCTGC
AATCTATTAACTTCGTCCGCATTATCATGAGACTCTGGCTCTGTTGGAAGTGCAGGTCTAAAAATCCCTT
GTTATATGATGCCAACTACTTCCTGTGTTGGCACACTAACTGCTATGACTACTGTATTCCATACAATTCA
GTTACCTCCAGTATAGTGATCACATCTGGGGATGGTACGACTTCGCCTATTTCCGAGCATGACTATCAGA
TCGGCGGGTACACAGAAAAGTGGGAGAGCGGAGTCAAGGATTGCGTGGTGCTTCACTCCTATTTCACCAG
TGACTACTACCAGCTTTATAGCACACAACTTTCAACAGACACCGGCGTGGAGCATGTGACTTTTTTCATT
TATAATAAAATCGTTGATGAACCGGAGGAACACGTTCAGATACACACTATCGACGGCAGCTCTGGTGTCG
TCAACCCTGTTATGGAGCCCATTTACGATGAACCAACGACCACAACATCTGTACCTCTGGAAAACCTTTA
CTTTCAGTCGCACCATCACCATCACCATTAAGGATCCGCAGGCCTCTGCTAGCTTGACTGACTGAGATAC
AGCGTACCTTCAGCTCACAGACATGATAAGATACATTGATGAGTTTGGACAAACCACAACTAGAATGCAG
TGAAAAAAATGCTTTATTTGTGAAATTTGTGATGCTATTGCTTTATTTGTAACCATTATAAGCTGCAATA
AACAAGTTAACAACAACAATTGCATTCATTTTATGTTTCAGGTTCAGGGGGAGGTGTGGGAGGTTTTTTA
AAGCAAGTAAAACCTCTACAAATGTGGTATTGGCCCATCTCTATCGGTATCGTAGCATAACCCCTTGGGG
CCTCTAAACGGGTCTTGAGGGGTTTTTTGTGCCCCTCGGGCCGGATTGCTATCTACCGGCATTGGCGCAG
AAAAAAATGCCTGATGCGACGCTGCGCGTCTTATACTCCCACATATGCCAGATTCAGCAACGGATACGGC
TTCCCCAACTTGCCCACTTCCATACGTGTCCTCCTTACCAGAAATTTATCCTTAAGGTCGTCAGCTATCC
TGCAGGCGATCTCTCGATTTCGATCAAGACATTCCTTTAATGGTCTTTTCTGGACACCACTAGGGGTCAG
AAGTAGTTCATCAAACTTTCTTCCCTCCCTAATCTCATTGGTTACCTTGGGCTATCGAAACTTAATTAAC
CAGTCAAGTCAGCTACTTGGCGAGATCGACTTGTCTGGGTTTCGACTACGCTCAGAATTGCGTCAGTCAA
GTTCGATCTGGTCCTTGCTATTGCACCCGTTCTCCGATTACGAGTTTCATTTAAATCATGTGAGCAAAAG
GCCAGCAAAAGGCCAGGAACCGTAAAAAGGCCGCGTTGCTGGCGTTTTTCCATAGGCTCCGCCCCCCTGA
CGAGCATCACAAAAATCGACGCTCAAGTCAGAGGTGGCGAAACCCGACAGGACTATAAAGATACCAGGCG
TTTCCCCCTGGAAGCTCCCTCGTGCGCTCTCCTGTTCCGACCCTGCCGCTTACCGGATACCTGTCCGCCT
TTCTCCCTTCGGGAAGCGTGGCGCTTTCTCATAGCTCACGCTGTAGGTATCTCAGTTCGGTGTAGGTCGT
TCGCTCCAAGCTGGGCTGTGTGCACGAACCCCCCGTTCAGCCCGACCGCTGCGCCTTATCCGGTAACTAT
CGTCTTGAGTCCAACCCGGTAAGACACGACTTATCGCCACTGGCAGCAGCCACTGGTAACAGGATTAGCA
GAGCGAGGTATGTAGGCGGTGCTACAGAGTTCTTGAAGTGGTGGCCTAACTACGGCTACACTAGAAGAAC
AGTATTTGGTATCTGCGCTCTGCTGAAGCCAGTTACCTTCGGAAAAAGAGTTGGTAGCTCTTGATCCGGC
AAACAAACCACCGCTGGTAGCGGTGGTTTTTTTGTTTGCAAGCAGCAGATTACGCGCAGAAAAAAAGGAT
CTCAAGAAGATCCTTTGATCTTTTCTACGGGGTCTGACGCTCAGTGGAACGAAAACTCACGTTAAGGGAT
TTTGGTCATGAGATTATCAAAAAGGATCTTCACCTAGATCCTTTTAAATTAAAAATGAAGTTTTAAATCA
ATCTAAAGTATATATGAGTAAACTTGGTCTGACAGTTACCAATGCTTAATCAGTGAGGCACCTATCTCAG
CGATCTGTCTATTTCGTTCATCCATAGTTGCATTTAAATTTCCGAACTCTCCAAGGCCCTCGTCGGAAAA
TCTTCAAACCTTTCGTCCGATCCATCTTGCAGGCTACCTCTCGAACGAACTATCGCAAGTCTCTTGGCCG
GCCTTGCGCCTTGGCTATTGCTTGGCAGCGCCTATCGCCAGGTATTACTCCAATCCCGAATATCCGAGAT
CGGGATCACCCGAGAGAAGTTCAACCTACATCCTCAATCCCGATCTATCCGAGATCCGAGGAATATCGAA
ATCGGGGCGCGCCTGGCCTCCGCGCCGGGTTTTGGCGCCTCCCGCGGGCGCCCCCCTCGTCACGGCGAGC
GCTGCCACGTCAGACGAAGGGCGCAGGAGCGTCCTGATCCTTCCGCCCGGACGCTCAGGACAGCGGCCCG
CTGCTCATAAGACTCGGCCTTAGAACCCCAGTATCAGCAGAAGGACATTTTAGGACGGGACTTGGGTGAC
TCTAGGGCACTGGTTTTCTTTCCAGAGAGCGGAACAGGCGAGGAAAAGTAGTCCCTTCTCGGCGATTCTG
CGGAGGGATCTCCGTGGGGCGGTGAACGCCGATGATTATATAAGGACGCGCCGGGTGTGGCACAGCTAGT
TCCGTCGCAGCCGGGATTTGGGTCGCGGTTCTTGTTTGTGGATCGCTGTGATCGTCACTTGGTGAGTAGC
GGGCTGCTGGGCTGGCCGGGGCTTTCGTGGCCGCCGGGCCGCTCGGTGGGACGGAAGCGTGTGGAGAGAC
CGCCAAGGGCTGTAGTCTGGGTCCGCGAGCAAGGTTGCCCTGAACTGGGGGTTGGGGGGAGCGCAGCAAA
ATGGCGGCTGTTCCCGAGTCTTGAATGGAAGACGCTTGTGAGGCGGGCTGTGAGGTCGTTGAAACAAGGT
GGGGGGCATGGTGGGCGGCAAGAACCCAAGGTCTTGAGCCCTTCGCTAATGCGGGAAAGCTCTTATTCGG
GTGAGATGGGCTGGGCACCATCTGGGGACCCTGACGTGAAGTTTGTCACTGACTGGAGAACTCGGTTTGT
CGTCTGTTGCGGGGGCGGCAGTTATGGCGGTGCCGTTGGGCAGTGCACCCGTACCTTTGGGAGCGCGCGC
CCTCGTCGTGTCGTGACGTCACCCGTTCTGTTGGCTTATAATGCAGGGTGGGGCCACCTGCCGGTAGGTG
TGCGGTAGGCTTTTCTCCGTCGCAGGACGCAGGGTTCGGGCCTAGGGTAGGCTCTCCTGAATCGACAGGC
GCCGGACCTCTGGTGAGGGGAGGGATAAGTGAGGCGTCAGTTTCTTTGGTCGGTTTTATGTACCTATCTT
CTTAAGTAGCTGAAGCTCCGGTTTTGAACTATGCGCTCGGGGTTGGCGAGTGTGTTTTGTGAAGTTTTTT
AGGCACCTTTTGAAATGTAATCATTTGGGTCAATATGTAATTTTCAGTGTTAGACTTGTAAATTGTCCGC
TAAATTCTGGCCGTTTTTGGCTTTTTTGTTAGACAACATGGGTAAAAAGCCTGAACTCACCGCGACGTCT
GTCGAGAAGTTTCTGATCGAAAAGTTCGACAGCGTCTCCGACCTGATGCAGCTCTCGGAGGGCGAAGAAT
CTCGTGCTTTCAGCTTCGATGTAGGAGGGCGTGGATATGTCCTGCGGGTAAATAGCTGCGCCGATGGTTT
CTACAAAGATCGTTATGTTTATCGGCACTTTGCATCCGCCGCGCTCCCGATTCCGGAAGTGCTTGACATT
GGGGAGTTCAGCGAGAGCCTGACCTATTGCATCTCCCGCCGTGCACAGGGTGTCACGTTGCAAGACCTGC
CTGAAACCGAACTGCCCGCTGTTCTGCAGCCGGTCGCGGAGGCAATGGATGCCATCGCTGCCGCCGATCT
TAGCCAGACGAGCGGGTTCGGCCCATTCGGACCGCAAGGAATCGGTCAATACACTACATGGCGTGATTTC
ATATGCGCGATTGCTGATCCCCATGTGTATCACTGGCAAACTGTGATGGACGACACCGTCAGTGCGTCCG
TCGCGCAGGCTCTCGATGAGCTGATGCTTTGGGCCGAGGACTGCCCCGAAGTCCGGCACCTCGTGCACGC
GGATTTCGGCTCCAACAATGTCCTGACGGACAATGGCCGCATAACAGCGGTCATTGACTGGAGCGAGGCG
ATGTTCGGGGATTCCCAATACGAGGTCGCCAACATCTTCTTCTGGAGGCCGTGGTTGGCTTGTATGGAGC
AGCAGACGCGCTACTTCGAGCGGAGGCATCCGGAGCTTGCAGGATCGCCCCGGCTCCGGGCGTATATGCT
CCGCATTGGTCTTGACCAACTCTATCAGAGCTTGGTTGACGGCAATTTCGATGATGCAGCTTGGGCGCAG
GGTCGATGCGACGCAATCGTCCGATCCGGAGCCGGGACTGTCGGGCGTACACAAATCGCCCGCAGAAGCG
CCGCCGTCTGGACCGATGGCTGTGTAGAAGTACTCGCCGATAGTGGAAACCGACGCCCCAGCACTCGTCC
GAGGGCAAAGGAATAAGCTAGTATGTAAGCCTAGTCTTAGATAATAAAATCGCTATCCATCGAAGATGGA
TGTGTGTTGGTTTTTTGTGTGTGTAACGCTAGGCGCGCCTGGTGTACCGAGAACGATCCTCTCAGTGCGA
GTCTCGACGATCCATATCGTTGCTTGGCAGTCAGCCAGTCGGAATCCAGCTTGGGACCCAGGAAGTCCAA
TCGTCAGATATTGTACTCAAGCCTGGTCACGGCAGCGTACCGATCTGTTTAAACCTAGATATTGATAGTC
TGATCGGTCAACGTATAATCGAGTCCTAGCTTTTGCAAACATCTATCAAGAGACAGGATCAGCAGGAGGC
TTTCGCATGAGTATTCAACATTTCCGTGTCGCCCTTATTCCCTTTTTTGCGGCATTTTGCCTTCCTGTTT
TTGCTCACCCAGAAACGCTGGTGAAAGTAAAAGATGCTGAAGATCAGTTGGGTGCGCGAGTGGGTTACAT
CGAACTGGATCTCAACAGCGGTAAGATCCTTGAGAGTTTTCGCCCCGAAGAACGCTTTCCAATGATGAGC
ACTTTTAAAGTTCTGCTATGTGGCGCGGTATTATCCCGTATTGACGCCGGGCAAGAGCAACTCGGTCGCC
GCATACACTATTCTCAGAATGACTTGGTTGAGTATTCACCAGTCACAGAAAAGCATCTTACGGATGGCAT
GACAGTAAGAGAATTATGCAGTGCTGCCATAACCATGAGTGATAACACTGCGGCCAACTTACTTCTGACA
ACGATTGGAGGACCGAAGGAGCTAACCGCTTTTTTGCACAACATGGGGGATCATGTAACTCGCCTTGATC
GTTGGGAACCGGAGCTGAATGAAGCCATACCAAACGACGAGCGTGACACCACGATGCCTGTAGCAATGGC
AACAACCTTGCGTAAACTATTAACTGGCGAACTACTTACTCTAGCTTCCCGGCAACAGTTGATAGACTGG
ATGGAGGCGGATAAAGTTGCAGGACCACTTCTGCGCTCGGCCCTTCCGGCTGGCTGGTTTATTGCTGATA
AATCTGGAGCCGGTGAGCGTGGGTCTCGCGGTATCATTGCAGCACTGGGGCCAGATGGTAAGCCCTCCCG
TATCGTAGTTATCTACACGACGGGGAGTCAGGCAACTATGGATGAACGAAATAGACAGATCGCTGAGATA
GGTGCCTCACTGATTAAGCATTGGTAACCGATTCTAGGTGCATTGGCGCAGAAAAAAATGCCTGATGCGA
CGCTGCGCGTCTTATACTCCCACATATGCCAGATTCAGCAACGGATACGGCTTCCCCAACTTGCCCACTT
CCATACGTGTCCTCCTTACCAGAAATTTATCCTTAAGATCCCGAATCGTTTAAACTCGACTCTGGCTCTA
TCGAATCTCCGTCGTTTCGAGCTTACGCGAACAGCCGTGGCGCTCATTTGCTCGTCGGGCATCGAATCTC
GTCAGCTATCGTCAGCTTACCTTTTTGGCAGCGATCGCGGCTCCCGACATCTTGGACCATTAGCTCCACA
GGTATCTTCTTCCCTCTAGTGGTCATAACAGCAGCTTCAGCTACCTCTCAATTCAAAAAACCCCTCAAGA
CCCGTTTAGAGGCCCCAAGGGGTTATGCTATCAATCGTTGCGTTACACACACAAAAAACCAACACACATC
CATCTTCGATGGATAGCGATTTTATTATCTAACTGCTGATCGAGTGTAGCCAGATCTAGTAATCAATTAC
GGGGTCATTAGTTCATAGCCCATATATGGAGTTCCGCGTTACATAACTTACGGTAAATGGCCCGCCTGGC
TGACCGCCCAACGACCCCCGCCCATTGACGTCAATAATGACGTATGTTCCCATAGTAACGCCAATAGGGA
CTTTCCATTGACGTCAATGGGTGGAGTATTTACGGTAAACTGCCCACTTGGCAGTACATCAAGTGTATCA
TATGCCAAGTACGCCCCCTATTGACGTCAATGACGGTAAATGGCCCGCCTGGCATTATGCCCAGTACATG
ACCTTATGGGACTTTCCTACTTGGCAGTACATCTACGTATTAGTCATCGCTATTACCATGCTGATGCGGT
TTTGGCAGTACATCAATGGGCGTGGATAGCGGTTTGACTCACGGGGATTTCCAAGTCTCCACCCCATTGA
CGTCAATGGGAGTTTGTTTTGGCACCAAAATCAACGGGACTTTCCAAAATGTCGTAACAACTCCGCCCCA
TTGACGCAAATGGGCGGTAGGCGTGTACGGTGGGAGGTCTATATAAGCAGAGCTGGTTTAGTGAACCGTC
AGATCAGATCTTTGTCGATCCTACCATCCACTCGACACACCCGCCAGCGGCCGC
Features (pLannotate 1.2.2; 20 found; start..end, strand, type, name):
      5..829     +  CDS            AP3A_SARS2: Experimental evidence at protein level: Swiss-Prot protein existence level 1. Plays a role in virus egress via lysosomal trafficking (PubMed:33157038, PubMed:33422265). Forms homotetrameric ion channels (viroporin) localized at endosomes and lysosomes, that may induce deacidification of lysosomes thereby allowing safe virion egress through lysosomal trafficking (By similarity) (PubMed:33157038, PubMed:33422265). Also blocks formation of autolysosomes through binding and sequestering host TMUB1/HOPS on late endosomes. This prevents fusion of autophagosomes with lysosomes, disrupting autophagy a
    851..868     +  CDS            6xHis: 6xHis affinity tag
    937..1058    -  polyA_signal   SV40 poly(A) signal: SV40 polyadenylation signal
   1081..1150    -  CDS            large T antigen (fragment): large T antigen from SV40 (simian virus 40)
   1173..1219    +  terminator     T7 terminator: transcription terminator for bacteriophage T7 RNA polymerase
   1249..1385    +  terminator     rrnG terminator: transcription terminator from the E. coli ribosomal RNA rrnG operon (Albrechtsen et al., 1991)
   1430..1501    +  misc_feature   3' β-globin insulator: insulator downstream of the human β-globin locus (Farrell et al., 2002)
   1727..2315    -  rep_origin     ori: high-copy-number ColE1/pMB1/pBR322/pUC origin of replication
   2487..2551    -  CDS            bla(M) (fragment): β-lactamase lacking the signal sequence; bla(M); allows cytosolic expression of β-lactamase
   2815..4024    +  promoter       UbC promoter: human ubiquitin C promoter
   4034..5055    +  CDS            HygR (fragment): hygromycin B phosphotransferase confers resistance to hygromycin
   5083..5131    +  polyA_signal   poly(A) signal: synthetic polyadenylation signal
   5397..6257    +  CDS            AmpR: β-lactamase; bla; confers resistance to ampicillin, carbenicillin, and related antibiotics
   6270..6406    +  terminator     rrnG terminator: transcription terminator from the E. coli ribosomal RNA rrnG operon (Albrechtsen et al., 1991)
   6558..6629    +  misc_feature   5' β-globin insulator: insulator upstream of the human β-globin locus (Farrell et al., 2002)
   6634..6680    -  terminator     T7 terminator: transcription terminator for bacteriophage T7 RNA polymerase
   6698..6746    -  polyA_signal   poly(A) signal: synthetic polyadenylation signal
   6827..7130    +  enhancer       CMV enhancer: human cytomegalovirus immediate early enhancer
   7203..7220    -  promoter       CMV promoter (fragment): human cytomegalovirus (CMV) immediate early promoter
   7283..7334    +  promoter       CMVd2 promoter: truncated human cytomegalovirus (CMV) immediate early promoter that yields moderately reduced expression relative to the full-length promoter
