[The description below was written by a language model from this plasmid's Addgene catalogue record and pLannotate feature annotations shown in this document.]
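Description:
pGBW-m4134277 is a mammalian expression plasmid built on the pTwist_CMV_Hygro_6 backbone that carries the wild-type ORF3a coding sequence of SARS-CoV-2. It is propagated in E. coli as a high-copy plasmid through a ColE1/pUC-type origin, with ampicillin selection provided by a full-length β-lactamase (AmpR) gene. A second short β-lactamase fragment is also annotated and appears to be a backbone remnant. For selection in mammalian cells, a separate cassette places a hygromycin B phosphotransferase gene under the human ubiquitin C promoter, followed by a synthetic polyadenylation signal.

The ORF3a open reading frame sits immediately downstream of the CMV immediate-early enhancer and promoter region (the sequenced record is circular, so the promoter is annotated at the end of the map and the insert at the start). The annotation tool resolves this promoter region as an enhancer plus truncated CMV promoter matches. The insert is fused at its C terminus to a backbone-encoded tag, described in the catalogue as a TEV-cleavable 6xHis. The His tag is annotated just after the coding sequence, while the TEV site itself is not separately annotated. Transcripts are terminated by an SV40 polyadenylation signal. The expression unit is flanked by short β-globin insulator elements, and bacterial rrnG and T7 terminators plus an additional synthetic poly(A) signal help isolate it from transcription in neighbouring regions.

ORF3a is a viroporin-type accessory protein implicated in lysosomal virus egress and disruption of autophagy. The construct suits transient or hygromycin-selected stable expression of ORF3a in mammalian cells, with the His tag available for detection or affinity purification and removable by TEV protease.
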