Addgene plasmid #152636: pGBW-m4134277
Purpose: Mammalian expression plasmid for SARS-CoV-2 ORF3a protein
Depositing lab: Ginkgo Bioworks & Benjie Chen. Depositing organization: Ginkgo Bioworks.
Backbone
  Vector backbone: pTwist_CMV_Hygro_6
  Backbone size w/o insert (bp): 6525
  Vector type: Mammalian Expression
  Selectable markers: Hygromycin
Growth in bacteria
  Bacterial resistance: Ampicillin, 100 μg/mL
  Growth temperature: 37°C
  Growth strain: DH5alpha
  Copy number: High Copy
Gene/Insert
  Gene/Insert name: SARS-CoV-2 ORF3a protein
  Species: Severe acute respiratory syndrome coronavirus 2
  Insert size (bp): 821
  Mutation: wt
  Entrez Gene: ORF3a (a.k.a. GU280_gp03)
  Promoter: CMV
  Tag / fusion protein: Cleavable TEV;6xHis-003 (C terminal on backbone)
  Cloning method: Unknown
Resource information
  A portion of this plasmid was derived from a plasmid made by: GinkgoBioworks
Depositor comments: NCBI reference sequence: YP_009724391.1
How to cite: pGBW-m4134277 was a gift from Ginkgo Bioworks & Benjie Chen (Addgene plasmid # 152636 ; http://n2t.net/addgene:152636 ; RRID:Addgene_152636)
